Addgene plasmid #75025: p5E-elavl3
Purpose: Can be used to drive pan neuronal expression in zebrafish.
Depositing lab: Nicholas Cole. Depositing organization: Macquarie University. Publication: A Tol2 Gateway-Compatible Toolbox for the Study of the Nervous System and Neurodegenerative Disease. Don EK, Formella I, Badrock AP, Hall TE, Morsch M, Hortle E, Hogan A, Chow S, Gwee SS, Stoddart JJ, Nicholson G, Chung R, Cole NJ. Zebrafish. 2016 Sep 15. 10.1089/zeb.2016.1321 PubMed 27631880.
Backbone
  Vector backbone: pDONRP2R-P3
  Backbone manufacturer: Invitrogen
  Backbone size w/o insert (bp): 2763
  Total vector size (bp): 5968
  Modifications to backbone: n/a
  Vector type: 5' entry vector for Multisite Gateway Three Fragment vector construction kit (Invitrogen)
Growth in bacteria
  Bacterial resistance: Kanamycin, 50 μg/mL
  Growth temperature: 37°C
  Growth strain: DH5alpha
  Copy number: High Copy
Gene/Insert
  Gene/Insert name: ELAV like neuron-specific RNA binding protein 3 (alt name: elavl3, HuC)
  Species: D. rerio (zebrafish)
  Insert size (bp): 3161
  Entrez Gene: elavl3 (a.k.a. HuC, elrc, id:ibd1248, wu:fb77b03, zHuC)
  Promoter: elavl3
  Cloning method: Restriction Enzyme; 5′ cloning site Xho1 (not destroyed); 3′ cloning site BamHI (not destroyed)
  Sequencing primers: 5′ M13F; 3′ M13R
Resource information
  A portion of this plasmid was derived from a plasmid made by: This promoter was subcloned from peGFP-HuC (St John et al., 2005)
Terms and licenses: Academic/Nonprofit Terms; Industry Terms: Not Available to Industry
How to cite: p5E-elavl3 was a gift from Nicholas Cole (Addgene plasmid # 75025 ; http://n2t.net/addgene:75025 ; RRID:Addgene_75025)
