[The description below was written by a language model from this plasmid's Addgene catalogue record and the feature table of its GenBank file.]
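Description:
p5E-elavl3 is a 5′ entry clone for Invitrogen's MultiSite Gateway three-fragment system, built as part of a Tol2 Gateway-compatible toolbox for studying the zebrafish nervous system and neurodegenerative disease. It is a small, high-copy bacterial plasmid of about 6 kb, propagated through a ColE1/pUC-type origin and selected with kanamycin via the aph(3′)-Ia (KanR) gene. Tandem rrnB T1 and T2 terminators upstream of the recombination cassette insulate the insert from read-through transcription in E. coli. The catalogue lists the backbone as pDONRP2R-P3, which is normally the donor for 3′ elements. However, the annotated sequence shows attL4 and attR1 sites flanking the insert, which is the arrangement expected of a 5′ entry clone and matches the plasmid's name and stated vector type.

The payload is a roughly 3.2 kb regulatory fragment from the zebrafish elavl3 (HuC) gene, which encodes a neuron-specific RNA-binding protein. The fragment was subcloned by restriction digestion (XhoI/BamHI, both sites retained) from an earlier HuC-driven eGFP plasmid. The promoter region itself is not annotated in the feature table, but it occupies the unlabelled interval between the att sites. That interval is bordered by T7 and T3 promoters and an SK primer site, and M13 forward and reverse sites lie outside the att sites for sequencing.

The plasmid carries no coding sequence or reporter of its own. It is meant to be combined in an LR reaction with a middle entry clone carrying a gene of interest, a 3′ entry clone and a Tol2 destination vector. The resulting transgenesis construct places the chosen gene under elavl3 control for pan-neuronal expression in zebrafish.
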