LOCUS       Exported 5972 bp ds-DNA circular SYN 12-MAY-2021
DEFINITION  Can be used to drive pan neuronal expression in zebrafish..
ACCESSION   .
VERSION     .
KEYWORDS    p5E-elavl3
SOURCE      synthetic DNA construct
  ORGANISM  synthetic DNA construct
REFERENCE   1 (bases 1 to 5972)
  AUTHORS   Don EK, Formella I, Badrock AP, Hall TE, Morsch M, Hortle E, Hogan
            A, Chow S, Gwee SS, Stoddart JJ, Nicholson G, Chung R, Cole NJ
  TITLE     A Tol2 Gateway-Compatible Toolbox for the Study of the Nervous
            System and Neurodegenerative Disease.
  JOURNAL   Zebrafish. 2016 Sep 15.
  PUBMED    27631880
REFERENCE   2 (bases 1 to 5972)
  AUTHORS   .
  TITLE     Direct Submission
  JOURNAL   Exported May 12, 2021 from SnapGene Server 1.1.58
            http://www.snapgene.com
FEATURES             Location/Qualifiers
     source          1..5972
                     /organism="synthetic DNA construct"
                     /mol_type="other DNA"
     primer_bind     92..109
                     /label=L4440
                     /note="L4440 vector, forward primer"
     terminator      268..295
                     /label=rrnB T2 terminator
                     /note="transcription terminator T2 from the E. coli rrnB
                     gene"
     terminator      387..473
                     /gene="Escherichia coli rrnB"
                     /label=rrnB T1 terminator
                     /note="transcription terminator T1 from the E. coli rrnB
                     gene"
     primer_bind     522..544
                     /label=M13/pUC Forward
                     /note="In lacZ gene"
     primer_bind     536..553
                     /label=M13 Forward
                     /note="In lacZ gene. Also called M13-F20 or M13 (-21)
                     Forward"
     primer_bind     537..553
                     /label=M13 fwd
                     /note="common sequencing primer, one of multiple similar
                     variants"
     protein_bind    593..688
                     /gene="mutant version of attL"
                     /label=attL4
                     /bound_moiety="LR Clonase(TM)"
                     /note="recombination site for the Gateway(R) LR reaction"
     promoter        690..708
                     /label=T7 promoter
                     /note="promoter for bacteriophage T7 RNA polymerase"
     primer_bind     complement(3946..3962)
                     /label=SK primer
                     /note="common sequencing primer, one of multiple similar
                     variants"
     primer_bind     complement(3946..3962)
                     /label=pBluescriptSK
                     /note="For pBluescript vector"
     promoter        complement(3999..4017)
                     /label=T3 promoter
                     /note="promoter for bacteriophage T3 RNA polymerase"
     protein_bind    4017..4141
                     /gene="mutant version of attR"
                     /label=attR1
                     /bound_moiety="LR Clonase(TM)"
                     /note="recombination site for the Gateway(R) LR reaction"
     promoter        complement(4214..4232)
                     /label=T7 promoter
                     /note="promoter for bacteriophage T7 RNA polymerase"
     primer_bind     complement(4237..4253)
                     /label=M13 rev
                     /note="common sequencing primer, one of multiple similar
                     variants"
     primer_bind     complement(4237..4253)
                     /label=M13 Reverse
                     /note="In lacZ gene. Also called M13-rev"
     primer_bind     complement(4355..4374)
                     /label=pENTR-R
                     /note="pENTR vectors, reverse primer"
     CDS             4366..5175
                     /codon_start=1
                     /gene="aph(3')-Ia"
                     /product="aminoglycoside phosphotransferase"
                     /label=KanR
                     /note="confers resistance to kanamycin in bacteria or G418
                     (Geneticin(R)) in eukaryotes"
                     /translation="MSHIQRETSRPRLNSNMDADLYGYKWARDNVGQSGATIYRLYGKP
                     DAPELFLKHGKGSVANDVTDEMVRLNWLTEFMPLPTIKHFIRTPDDAWLLTTAIPGKTA
                     FQVLEEYPDSGENIVDALAVFLRRLHSIPVCNCPFNSDRVFRLAQAQSRMNNGLVDASD
                     FDDERNGWPVEQVWKEMHKLLPFSPDSVVTHGDFSLDNLIFDEGKLIGCIDVGRVGIAD
                     RYQDLAILWNCLGEFSPSLQKRLFQKYGIDNPDMNKLQFHLMLDEFF"
     primer_bind     complement(4433..4452)
                     /label=Kan-R
                     /note="Kanamycin resistance gene, reverse primer"
     rep_origin      5322..5910
                     /direction=RIGHT
                     /label=ori
                     /note="high-copy-number ColE1/pMB1/pBR322/pUC origin of
                     replication"
     primer_bind     5811..5830
                     /label=pBR322ori-F
                     /note="pBR322 origin, forward primer"
ORIGIN
        1 ctttcctgcg ttatcccctg attctgtgga taaccgtatt accgcctttg agtgagctga
       61 taccgctcgc cgcagccgaa cgaccgagcg cagcgagtca gtgagcgagg aagcggaaga
      121 gcgcccaata cgcaaaccgc ctctccccgc gcgttggccg attcattaat gcagctggca
      181 cgacaggttt cccgactgga aagcgggcag tgagcgcaac gcaattaata cgcgtaccgc
      241 tagccaggaa gagtttgtag aaacgcaaaa aggccatccg tcaggatggc cttctgctta
      301 gtttgatgcc tggcagttta tggcgggcgt cctgcccgcc accctccggg ccgttgcttc
      361 acaacgttca aatccgctcc cggcggattt gtcctactca ggagagcgtt caccgacaaa
      421 caacagataa aacgaaaggc ccagtcttcc gactgagcct ttcgttttat ttgatgcctg
      481 gcagttccct actctcgcgt taacgctagc atggatgttt tcccagtcac gacgttgtaa
      541 aacgacggcc agtcttaagc tcgggcccgc gttaacgcta ccatggagct ccaaataatg
      601 attttatttt gactgatagt gacctgttcg ttgcaacaaa ttgataagca atgctttttt
      661 ataatgccaa ctttgtatag aaaagttggt aatacgactc actatagggc gaattgggta
      721 ccgggccccc cctcgagctc aagcttcgaa ttcactaatt tgaatttaaa tgcattatct
      781 ttctattcct aaagaccttg ggtgaccaaa atcttatttt aataaataaa actgtttatt
      841 aaaacttttt tgtttcaaag aaccatatgt atagtgaaat ttataaaaat atcaattttt
      901 aaaaagctgg tgtactcatt tatgttatga actctaaaac catatactga ctgcaagtga
      961 tgatgtatag agtgatgttt acgagtaaac atatttagtt gtatacatcc tactgagcac
     1021 attttgatgt atgaaataac attacaagct ttatccaaat taagccattt taaaacactg
     1081 ccaattgaaa atacaaatcc tggaaaaaat cgtctttagc gcagtcattt gagccatcct
     1141 aatccgttac ctcagaccat aataagaagg gataacacta gctgtagcaa tggaacacat
     1201 ctgtttcaca caatcatatc tcctgcgccg gtgctaagca gattcagcgt gatcataaca
     1261 tgctttccac tcataaatgt aaatttacaa tttgcacatg taaaacagac acttttgaga
     1321 tattggataa aaaaacaaga gtatattgct tagtttcatc caccagtcat ccccacagcg
     1381 tttggaaggc cataaaaagt gtctaaaatc aatgatcatt gaaagagcac aagagagact
     1441 cttacgctgt aatgccactg gggacaaaag tgacagtctc ttaatgggct cttctggagg
     1501 ggctcctgaa cattaaaaat tatcagcgaa attaccgaaa gagcttcaag caactggcat
     1561 gcttgatcct ctgcgtcggg gcggtgaata ggtgcttcag atgccctctt acccacgggc
     1621 tggattcagc tgccccgcta ccagcggaga ccccctaatg agcctctgca attaagttta
     1681 ttcatgttaa gtgtgaacgg ggtgcgtgcg gaactgtggg cagctaacag acctgggttc
     1741 tttgtgccac aagtgctgcc tttattcggc tcacaaagca gaaaacaaca cccgcaccta
     1801 taatggcgcc ctcggctggg tctaagaaac gtggcgagtt gacagagcag agtgggcggg
     1861 gttaagacag actgacagcg ggacccatct ccatcctctt attaacgctt aacgagtgcc
     1921 ttcctcatgc aatattcatc gccactaata tcatccaagc tctgagctga gctggccact
     1981 tatgtaaggc aattatgtaa aatatcagac agggcccaca ctcagaatct gactggggta
     2041 gagacgcggg acgagaaccg agagcaagaa ctgaaagtga aagtgaccac taaagggagg
     2101 agaggacaga ggggcaggat gtgtcaagat taccagagaa cacttggcca gaaatgcgca
     2161 accattggag ctctccggat tacccaaagg ttaacgagtt tgaacgcctc tgcccactcg
     2221 cccatctctg atggtttccc aagaactcct caagcaaaat atatataatt gtgtgtatta
     2281 tgcacagaca cgagaaaatg ctgtttttct gatctgcatt acagcacatt tgcccgccaa
     2341 cgacaatacc acccactcgg tacctcgctg actcctgatg cctgatacct gcgcggtgac
     2401 tgtctacaat ctgcataatc aagagaagtt gtgttgaaga cgagcgccac acaaccgttt
     2461 ccacaaggtc acccaaggcc ggtgcagatg taggtgaggt ctccataaac agactgaaat
     2521 aaacacatcc tccgctggga acaacaaccc cctcacgcct catgcatttc cataagccta
     2581 catgcatctc ttccaactta tggagactcg cacctaccaa catccgcaca acaaagatat
     2641 acagagcgcg ctccctcagg tcaaggccct gtgggggtct gtgcagaaat aggtcatttg
     2701 tcacacatca agtcctgggg caggagatgc attatagatg agaccaaaca gcctgtctcg
     2761 gtgagctcta cccactccct gagactagaa atgggggaag ggagcttgag ataacaaccg
     2821 ctgcaatcac tgtgtcgatg tttaatatca gcaccaaccg ggaacaataa ggagatgggt
     2881 gcattcatgt tcacatctta ccagtcaagt atcatcgaac cggcttgata accacacctc
     2941 gtgtaatagc tgagcagata gttgtcattt taaagcgttg gcctttgtcg attatgtaat
     3001 gcgcacattc aacacatggt aatatagaaa cggttatgtc gaggttgttt tgtccagaga
     3061 tgaccttcac acagttacag ccgctctgca tccacacaaa tggaggactt aatcgtggac
     3121 tgcattctta gaaatgatct acaaagacaa ataatgtgaa atcaagaaag gacaaaattt
     3181 aagtaagggg atgagggaga gagagaacga ggggcaagga gaaagcatgg ctcctgtctt
     3241 tttctgcacc catctgttcg gagtgcaggt ggagctctat tcactcagct ctgcatgtgt
     3301 gtttgggggg ggcaggaaga aagggagggc aaaaggaaga gtggagagat ggtgggggct
     3361 ggagggatgg ggggttctcg gtgatctctc ctgaagggga taatgggaga gcagcgcttt
     3421 gcaatggctg ccatgtagta ccctccctgc acaattagcc aatcagcagc aagctctgcc
     3481 agccagaagg acacataaaa gaagaacatt gcagcagagg cacagaagga gcctgcgagg
     3541 agctgggaaa tacacacaca acagcagaac cacaacaccc tcccctggac acaccctact
     3601 ggggatcact gcttttcttt ttttctgaac catcgcccac gccacacgga gagaaatctc
     3661 tctctcatca tcatcctgaa gaaaaccccc ttatcctcat tttcacactg ctgaggaaaa
     3721 cctacaatcg cacgggctga gatttcctgg cgaagactgt cctttttcct ttttcttttt
     3781 ttttcttttc ctttggaaac tgacatttgc atttctccat tccaagccac ggcgtaataa
     3841 tatctgcaag ccagcctgaa gacctgcaaa tcgaaggacc tagatcacta tcatctttgt
     3901 acgtcaagaa atcgaattct gcagtcgacg gtaccgcggg cccgggatcc actagttcta
     3961 gagcggccgc caccgcggtg gagctccagc ttttgttccc tttagtgagg gttaattcaa
     4021 gtttgtacaa aaaagttgaa cgagaaacgt aaaatgatat aaatatcaat atattaaatt
     4081 agattttgca taaaaaacag actacataat actgtaaaac acaacatatg cagtcactat
     4141 gaaccaacta cttagatggt attagtgacc tgtagaattc gagctctaga gctgcagggc
     4201 ggccgcgata tcccctatag tgagtcgtat tacatggtca tagctgtttc ctggcagctc
     4261 tggcccgtgt ctcaaaatct ctgatgttac attgcacaag ataaaaatat atcatcatga
     4321 acaataaaac tgtctgctta cataaacagt aatacaaggg gtgttatgag ccatattcaa
     4381 cgggaaacgt cgaggccgcg attaaattcc aacatggatg ctgatttata tgggtataaa
     4441 tgggctcgcg ataatgtcgg gcaatcaggt gcgacaatct atcgcttgta tgggaagccc
     4501 gatgcgccag agttgtttct gaaacatggc aaaggtagcg ttgccaatga tgttacagat
     4561 gagatggtca gactaaactg gctgacggaa tttatgcctc ttccgaccat caagcatttt
     4621 atccgtactc ctgatgatgc atggttactc accactgcga tccccggaaa aacagcattc
     4681 caggtattag aagaatatcc tgattcaggt gaaaatattg ttgatgcgct ggcagtgttc
     4741 ctgcgccggt tgcattcgat tcctgtttgt aattgtcctt ttaacagcga tcgcgtattt
     4801 cgtctcgctc aggcgcaatc acgaatgaat aacggtttgg ttgatgcgag tgattttgat
     4861 gacgagcgta atggctggcc tgttgaacaa gtctggaaag aaatgcataa acttttgcca
     4921 ttctcaccgg attcagtcgt cactcatggt gatttctcac ttgataacct tatttttgac
     4981 gaggggaaat taataggttg tattgatgtt ggacgagtcg gaatcgcaga ccgataccag
     5041 gatcttgcca tcctatggaa ctgcctcggt gagttttctc cttcattaca gaaacggctt
     5101 tttcaaaaat atggtattga taatcctgat atgaataaat tgcagtttca tttgatgctc
     5161 gatgagtttt tctaatcaga attggttaat tggttgtaac actggcagag cattacgctg
     5221 acttgacggg acggcgcaag ctcatgacca aaatccctta acgtgagtta cgcgtcgttc
     5281 cactgagcgt cagaccccgt agaaaagatc aaaggatctt cttgagatcc tttttttctg
     5341 cgcgtaatct gctgcttgca aacaaaaaaa ccaccgctac cagcggtggt ttgtttgccg
     5401 gatcaagagc taccaactct ttttccgaag gtaactggct tcagcagagc gcagatacca
     5461 aatactgtcc ttctagtgta gccgtagtta ggccaccact tcaagaactc tgtagcaccg
     5521 cctacatacc tcgctctgct aatcctgtta ccagtggctg ctgccagtgg cgataagtcg
     5581 tgtcttaccg ggttggactc aagacgatag ttaccggata aggcgcagcg gtcgggctga
     5641 acggggggtt cgtgcacaca gcccagcttg gagcgaacga cctacaccga actgagatac
     5701 ctacagcgtg agcattgaga aagcgccacg cttcccgaag ggagaaaggc ggacaggtat
     5761 ccggtaagcg gcagggtcgg aacaggagag cgcacgaggg agcttccagg gggaaacgcc
     5821 tggtatcttt atagtcctgt cgggtttcgc cacctctgac ttgagcgtcg atttttgtga
     5881 tgctcgtcag gggggcggag cctatggaaa aacgccagca acgcggcctt tttacggttc
     5941 ctggcctttt gctggccttt tgctcacatg tt
//
