>Addgene plasmid #75025 | p5E-elavl3 | addgene partial sequence | sequence record 149804 | M13-F20 5'-TGTAAAACGACGGCCAGT-3'
TGGAGCTCCAAATAATGATTTTATTTTGACTGATAGTGACCTGTTCGTTGCAACAAATTGATAAGCAATG
CTTTTTTATAATGCCAACTTTGTATAGAAAAGTTGGTAATACGACTCACTATAGGGCGAATTGGGTACCG
GGCCCCCCCTCGAGCTCAAGCTTCGAATTCACTAATTTGAATTTAAATGCATTATCTTTCTATTCCTAAA
GACCTTGGGTGACCAAAATCTTATTTTAATAAATAAAACTGTTTATTAAAACTTTTTTGTTTCAAAGAAC
CATATGTATAGTGAAATTTATAAAAATATCAATTTTTAAAAGCTGGTGTACTCATTTATGTTATGAACTC
TAAAACCATATACTGACTGCAAGTGATGATGTATAGAGTGATGTTTACGAGTAAACATATTTAGTTGTAT
ACATCCTACTGAGCACATTTTGATGTATGAAATAACATTACAAGCTTTATCCAAATTAAGCCATTTTAAA
ACACTGCCAATTGAAAATACAAATCCTGGAAAAAATCGTCTTTAGCGCAGTCATTTGAGCCATCCTAATC
CGTTACCTCAGACCATAATAAGAAGGGATAACACTAGCTGTAGCAATGGAACACATCTGTTTCACACAAT
CATATCTCCTGCGCCGGTGCTAAGCAGATTCAGCGTGATCATAACATGCTTTCCACTCATAAATGTAAAT
TTACAATTTGCACATGTAAAACAGACACTTTTGAGATATTGGATAAAAAAACAAGAGTATATTGCTTAGT
TTCATCCACCAGTCATCCCCACAGCGTTTGGAAGGCCATAAAAAGTGTCTAAAATCAATGATCATTGAAA
GAGCACAAGAGAGACTCTTACGCTGTAATGCCACTGGGGACAAAAGTGACAGTCTCTTAATGGGCTCTTC
TGGAGGGGCTCCTGAACATTAAAAATTATCAGCGAAATTACCGAAAGAGCTTCAAGCAACTGGCATGCTT
GATCCTCTGCGTCGGG
