>Addgene plasmid #75025 | p5E-elavl3 | addgene partial sequence | sequence record 149805 | M13-Rev 5'-CAGGAAACAGCTATGACC-3'
CGCGGCCGCCCTGCAGCTCTAGAGCTCGAATTCTACAGGTCACTAATACCATCTAAGTAGTTGGTTCATA
GTGACTGCATATGTTGTGTTTTACAGTATTATGTAGTCTGTTTTTTATGCAAAATCTAATTTAATATATT
GATATTTATATCATTTTACGTTTCTCGTTCAACTTTTTTGTACAAACTTGAATTAACCCTCACTAAAGGG
AACAAAAGCTGGAGCTCCACCGCGGTGGCGGCCGCTCTAGAACTAGTGGATCCCGGGCCCGCGGTACCGT
CGACTGCAGAATTCGATTTCTTGACGTACAAAGATGATAGTGATCTAGGTCCTTCGATTTGCAGGTCTTC
AGGCTGGCTTGCAGATATTATTACGCCGTGGCTTGGAATGGAGAAATGCAAATGTCAGTTTCCAAAGGAA
AAGAAAAAAAAAGAAAAAGGAAAAAGGACAGTCTTCGCCAGGAAATCTCAGCCCGTGCGATTGTAGGTTT
TCCTCAGCAGTGTGAAAATGAGGATAAGGGGGTTTTCTTCAGGATGATGATGAGAGAGAGATTTCTCTCC
GTGTGGCGTGGGCGATGGTTCAGAAAAAAAGAAAAGCAGTGATCCCCAGTAGGGTGTGTCCAGGGGAGGG
TGTTGTGGTTCTGCTGTTGTGTGTGTATTTCCCAGCTCCTCGCAGGCTCCTTCTGTGCCTCTGCTGCAAT
GTTCTTCTTTTATGTGTCCTTCTGGCTGGCAGAGCTTGCTGCTGATTGGCTAATTGTGCAGGGAGGGTAC
TACATGGCAGCCATTGCAAAGCGCTGCTCTCCCATTATCCCCTTCAGGAGAGATCACCGAGAACCCCCCA
TCCCTCCAGCCCCCACCATCTCTCCACTCTTCCTTTTGCCCTCCCTTTCTTCCTGCCCCCCCCAAACACA
CATGCAGAGCTGAGTGAATAGAGCTCCACCTGCACTCCGAACAGATGGGTGCAGAAAAAGACAGGAGCCA
TGCTTTCTCCTTGCCCCTCGTTCTCTCTCTCCCTCATCCCCCTTACTTAAATTTTG
